Addgene plasmid #233010: pAG415Gal_Gcn4 Swap3GFP
Purpose: Galactose iduced expression of Gcn4 k0.47GFP in yeast
Depositing lab: Aseem Ansari & Tanja Mittag. Depositing organization: St. Jude Children's Research Hospital. Publication: Reconciling competing models on the roles of condensates and soluble complexes in transcription factor function. Bremer A, Lang WH, Kempen RP, Sweta K, Taylor AB, Borgia MB, Ansari AZ, Mittag T. bioRxiv [Preprint]. 2024 Nov 22:2024.11.21.624739. doi: 10.1101/2024.11.21.624739. PubMed 39605529.
Backbone
  Vector backbone: pAG415Gal-ccdB
  Backbone manufacturer: Susan Lindquist (Addgene #14145)
  Vector type: Yeast Expression
  Selectable markers: LEU2
Growth in bacteria
  Bacterial resistance: Ampicillin, 100 μg/mL
  Growth temperature: 37°C
  Growth strain: DH5alpha
  Copy number: High Copy
Gene/Insert
  Gene/Insert name: Gcn4 k0.47
  Species: S. cerevisiae (budding yeast)
  Promoter: Gal1
  Tag / fusion protein: TEV cleavage site (N terminal on insert); HA-GFP-HA (C terminal on insert)
  Cloning method: Gateway Cloning
Terms and licenses: Academic/Nonprofit Terms; Industry Terms: Not Available to Industry
Depositor comments: Please visit https://doi.org/10.1101/2024.11.21.624739 for bioRxiv preprint.
How to cite: pAG415Gal_Gcn4 Swap3GFP was a gift from Aseem Ansari & Tanja Mittag (Addgene plasmid # 233010 ; http://n2t.net/addgene:233010 ; RRID:Addgene_233010)
