[The description below was written by a language model from this plasmid's Addgene catalogue record and pLannotate feature annotations shown in this document.]
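Description:
pAG415Gal_Gcn4 Swap3GFP is a yeast expression plasmid of about 7.9 kb built on the Gateway-compatible pAG415Gal-ccdB backbone, for galactose-inducible production of a GFP-tagged variant of the budding yeast transcription factor Gcn4. It is a shuttle vector. In E. coli it replicates from a high-copy ColE1/pUC-type origin and is selected with ampicillin through the bla gene. In S. cerevisiae a CEN6/ARS element supports stable centromeric maintenance, which typically means low copy number, and the LEU2 gene with its own promoter allows selection in leucine auxotrophs. An f1 origin, flanking T3 and T7 promoters, and lac/lacZα remnants are carried over from the pBluescript-derived parent vector and play no role in the yeast expression unit.

The expression cassette runs from the Gal4-regulated GAL1 promoter to the CYC1 terminator. Between them, attB1 and attB2 sites mark where the insert replaced the ccdB cassette by Gateway recombination. The open reading frame starts with a TEV protease recognition site, followed by the Gcn4 variant that the record calls "k0.47" (also "Swap3"), and then a C-terminal GFP (S65T) flanked on each side by HA epitope sequence. The annotation tool matched only a short stretch of the insert to wild-type GCN4, which fits a heavily re-engineered sequence, but the record does not define the changes or what k0.47 refers to. The associated publication examines the roles of condensates and soluble complexes in transcription factor function. In that context, the plasmid allows titratable, inducible expression of the variant, with GFP for fluorescence imaging and HA tags for immunodetection.
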