Features (pLannotate 1.2.2; 30 found; start..end, strand, type, name):
     70..573     -  misc_feature   CEN/ARS: S. cerevisiae CEN6 centromere fused to an autonomously replicating sequence
    610..714     +  promoter       AmpR promoter: bla
    715..1575    +  CDS            AmpR: β-lactamase; bla; confers resistance to ampicillin, carbenicillin, and related antibiotics
   1746..2334    +  rep_origin     ori: high-copy-number ColE1/pMB1/pBR322/pUC origin of replication
   2517..2609    +  CDS            lacI (fragment): lac repressor; lacI; The lac repressor binds to the lac operator to inhibit transcription in E. coli. This inhibition can be relieved by adding lactose or isopropyl-β-D-thiogalactopyranoside (IPTG).
   2622..2643    +  protein_bind   CAP binding site: CAP binding activates transcription in the presence of cAMP. E. coli catabolite activator protein
   2658..2688    +  promoter       lac promoter: promoter for the E. coli lac operon
   2696..2712    +  protein_bind   lac operator: The lac repressor binds to the lac operator to inhibit transcription in E. coli. This inhibition can be relieved by adding lactose or isopropyl-β-D-thiogalactopyranoside (IPTG). lac repressor encoded by lacI
   2757..2775    +  promoter       T3 promoter: promoter for bacteriophage T3 RNA polymerase
   2799..3240    +  promoter       GAL1 promoter: S. cerevisiae GAL1; inducible promoter, regulated by Gal4
   3255..3275    +  misc_feature   MCS (fragment): pBluescript multiple cloning site
   3279..3303    +  protein_bind   attB1: mutant version of attB; recombination site for the Gateway® BP reaction BP Clonase™
   3309..3325    +  CDS            TEV site (fragment): tobacco etch virus (TEV) protease recognition and cleavage site
   3489..3668    +  CDS            GCN4 (fragment): GCN4_YEAST - Also known as AAS101 From Saccharomyces cerevisiae (strain ATCC 204508 / S288c) (Baker's yeast).
   3690..3731    +  CDS            3xHA (fragment): three tandem HA epitope tags
   3732..4442    +  CDS            GFP (S65T): GFP (S65T) is a basic (constitutively fluorescent) green fluorescent protein published in 1995, derived from Aequorea victoria.
   4443..4490    +  CDS            3xHA (fragment): three tandem HA epitope tags
   4501..4525    -  protein_bind   attB2: mutant version of attB; recombination site for the Gateway® BP reaction BP Clonase™
   4529..4554    +  misc_feature   MCS (fragment): pBluescript multiple cloning site
   4559..4806    +  terminator     CYC1 terminator: S. cerevisiae CYC1; transcription terminator for CYC1
   4825..4843    -  promoter       T7 promoter: promoter for bacteriophage T7 RNA polymerase
   4851..5006    +  CDS            lacZα (fragment): LacZα fragment of β-galactosidase; lacZ fragment
   5010..5438    +  rep_origin     f1 ori (sequence partly withheld): f1 bacteriophage origin of replication; arrow indicates direction of (+) strand synthesis
   5466..5518    -  misc_feature   bom (fragment): basis of mobility region from pBR322
   5549..5626    +  CDS            YO192_YEAST (fragment): Experimental evidence at protein level: Swiss-Prot protein existence level 1. From Saccharomyces cerevisiae (strain ATCC 204508 / S288c) (Baker's yeast).
   5766..6173    +  promoter       LEU2 promoter: S. cerevisiae LEU2
   6174..7268    +  CDS            LEU2: 3-isopropylmalate dehydrogenase, required for leucine biosynthesis; S. cerevisiae LEU2; yeast auxotrophic marker
   7630..7746    -  CDS            NFS1 (fragment): NFS1_YEAST - Also known as SPL1 From Saccharomyces cerevisiae (strain ATCC 204508 / S288c) (Baker's yeast).
   7745..7795    -  misc_feature   bom (fragment): basis of mobility region from pBR322
   7897..1       -  CDS            rop (fragment) (across the origin): Rop protein, which maintains plasmids at low copy number; rop
>Addgene plasmid #233010 | pAG415Gal_Gcn4 Swap3GFP | addgene full sequence | sequence record 465901 | Addgene NGS Result
GACGAAAGGGCCTCGTGATACGCCTATTTTTATAGGTTAATGTCATGATAATAATGGTTTCTTAGGACGG
ATCGCTTGCCTGTAACTTACACGCGCCTCGTATCTTTTAATGATGGAATAATTTGGGAATTTACTCTGTG
TTTATTTATTTTTATGTTTTGTATTTGGATTTTAGAAAGTAAATAAAGAAGGTAGAAGAGTTACGGAATG
AAGAAAAAAAAATAAACAAAGGTTTAAAAAATTTCAACAAAAAGCGTACTTTACATATATATTTATTAGA
CAAGAAAAGCAGATTAAATAGATATACATTCGATTAACGATAAGTAAAATGTAAAATCACAGGATTTTCG
TGTGTGGTCTTCTACACAGACAAGATGAAACAATTCGGCATTAATACCTGAGAGCAGGAAGAGCAAGATA
AAAGGTAGTATTTGTTGGCGATCCCCCTAGAGTCTTTTACATCTTCGGAAAACAAAAACTATTTTTTCTT
TAATTTCTTTTTTTACTTTCTATTTTTAATTTATATATTTATATTAAAAAATTTAAATTATAATTATTTT
TATAGCACGTGATGAAAAGGACCCAGGTGGCACTTTTCGGGGAAATGTGCGCGGAACCCCTATTTGTTTA
TTTTTCTAAATACATTCAAATATGTATCCGCTCATGAGACAATAACCCTGATAAATGCTTCAATAATATT
GAAAAAGGAAGAGTATGAGTATTCAACATTTCCGTGTCGCCCTTATTCCCTTTTTTGCGGCATTTTGCCT
TCCTGTTTTTGCTCACCCAGAAACGCTGGTGAAAGTAAAAGATGCTGAAGATCAGTTGGGTGCACGAGTG
GGTTACATCGAACTGGATCTCAACAGCGGTAAGATCCTTGAGAGTTTTCGCCCCGAAGAACGTTTTCCAA
TGATGAGCACTTTTAAAGTTCTGCTATGTGGCGCGGTATTATCCCGTATTGACGCCGGGCAAGAGCAACT
CGGTCGCCGCATACACTATTCTCAGAATGACTTGGTTGAGTACTCACCAGTCACAGAAAAGCATCTTACG
GATGGCATGACAGTAAGAGAATTATGCAGTGCTGCCATAACCATGAGTGATAACACTGCGGCCAACTTAC
TTCTGACAACGATCGGAGGACCGAAGGAGCTAACCGCTTTTTTGCACAACATGGGGGATCATGTAACTCG
CCTTGATCGTTGGGAACCGGAGCTGAATGAAGCCATACCAAACGACGAGCGTGACACCACGATGCCTGTA
GCAATGGCAACAACGTTGCGCAAACTATTAACTGGCGAACTACTTACTCTAGCTTCCCGGCAACAATTAA
TAGACTGGATGGAGGCGGATAAAGTTGCAGGACCACTTCTGCGCTCGGCCCTTCCGGCTGGCTGGTTTAT
TGCTGATAAATCTGGAGCCGGTGAGCGTGGGTCTCGCGGTATCATTGCAGCACTGGGGCCAGATGGTAAG
CCCTCCCGTATCGTAGTTATCTACACGACGGGGAGTCAGGCAACTATGGATGAACGAAATAGACAGATCG
CTGAGATAGGTGCCTCACTGATTAAGCATTGGTAACTGTCAGACCAAGTTTACTCATATATACTTTAGAT
TGATTTAAAACTTCATTTTTAATTTAAAAGGATCTAGGTGAAGATCCTTTTTGATAATCTCATGACCAAA
ATCCCTTAACGTGAGTTTTCGTTCCACTGAGCGTCAGACCCCGTAGAAAAGATCAAAGGATCTTCTTGAG
ATCCTTTTTTTCTGCGCGTAATCTGCTGCTTGCAAACAAAAAAACCACCGCTACCAGCGGTGGTTTGTTT
GCCGGATCAAGAGCTACCAACTCTTTTTCCGAAGGTAACTGGCTTCAGCAGAGCGCAGATACCAAATACT
GTTCTTCTAGTGTAGCCGTAGTTAGGCCACCACTTCAAGAACTCTGTAGCACCGCCTACATACCTCGCTC
TGCTAATCCTGTTACCAGTGGCTGCTGCCAGTGGCGATAAGTCGTGTCTTACCGGGTTGGACTCAAGACG
ATAGTTACCGGATAAGGCGCAGCGGTCGGGCTGAACGGGGGGTTCGTGCACACAGCCCAGCTTGGAGCGA
ACGACCTACACCGAACTGAGATACCTACAGCGTGAGCTATGAGAAAGCGCCACGCTTCCCGAAGGGAGAA
AGGCGGACAGGTATCCGGTAAGCGGCAGGGTCGGAACAGGAGAGCGCACGAGGGAGCTTCCAGGGGGAAA
CGCCTGGTATCTTTATAGTCCTGTCGGGTTTCGCCACCTCTGACTTGAGCGTCGATTTTTGTGATGCTCG
TCAGGGGGGCGGAGCCTATGGAAAAACGCCAGCAACGCGGCCTTTTTACGGTTCCTGGCCTTTTGCTGGC
CTTTTGCTCACATGTTCTTTCCTGCGTTATCCCCTGATTCTGTGGATAACCGTATTACCGCCTTTGAGTG
AGCTGATACCGCTCGCCGCAGCCGAACGACCGAGCGCAGCGAGTCAGTGAGCGAGGAAGCGGAAGAGCGC
CCAATACGCAAACCGCCTCTCCCCGCGCGTTGGCCGATTCATTAATGCAGCTGGCACGACAGGTTTCCCG
ACTGGAAAGCGGGCAGTGAGCGCAACGCAATTAATGTGAGTTAGCTCACTCATTAGGCACCCCAGGCTTT
ACACTTTATGCTTCCGGCTCGTATGTTGTGTGGAATTGTGAGCGGATAACAATTTCACACAGGAAACAGC
TATGACCATGATTACGCCAAGCGCGCAATTAACCCTCACTAAAGGGAACAAAAGCTGGAGCTCTAGTACG
GATTAGAAGCCGCCGAGCGGGTGACAGCCCTCCGAAGGAAGACTCTCCTCCGTGCGTCCTCGTCTTCACC
GGTCGCGTTCCTGAAACGCAGATGTGCCTCGCGCCGCACTGCTCCGAACAATAAAGATTCTACAATACTA
GCTTTTATGGTTATGAAGAGGAAAAATTGGCAGTAACCTGGCCCCACAAACCTTCAAATGAACGAATCAA
ATTAACAACCATAGGATGATAATGCGATTAGTTTTTTAGCCTTATTTCTGGGGTAATTAATCAGCGAAGC
GATGATTTTTGATCTATTAACAGATATATAAATGCAAAAACTGCATAACCACTTTAACTAATACTTTCAA
CATTTTCGGTTTGTATTACTTCTTATTCAAATGTAATAAAAGTATCAACAAAAAATTGTTAATATACCTC
TATACTTTAACGTCAAGGAGAAAAAACCCCGGATTCTAGAACTAGTGGATCCCCCATCACAAGTTTGTAC
AAAAAAGCAGGCTTCGAGAACCTGTATTTTCAGGGTCATATGTTTAGCGATACCGAAGAGGATGATGATG
AAGTGATTTACAGCACCAAAGAAAGCATGTGGGATAACCTGTTTCCGAGTGATGATGCACTGACCATTGA
AGCAGTTAAAAGTCTGACCCCGAATAATAGCACCGGTAGCGGTAGTGGTAGCGGTTCACCGGAATCCAGT
GATCCTGCTGCTCTAAAACGTGCTAGAAACACTGAAGCCGCCAGGCGTTCTCGTGCGAGAAAGTTGCAAA
GAATGAAACAACTTGAAGACAAGGTTGAAGAATTGCTTTCGAAAAATTATCACTTGGAAAATGAGGTTGC
CAGATTAAAGAAATTAGTTGGCGAACGCACCGGTGGTGGATCCGGTGGTTACCCATACGATGTTCCTGAC
TATGCGGGCTATCCCTATGACAGTAAAGGAGAAGAACTTTTCACTGGAGTTGTCCCAATTCTTGTTGAAT
TAGATGGTGATGTTAATGGGCACAAATTTTCTGTCAGTGGAGAGGGTGAAGGTGATGCAACATACGGAAA
ACTTACCCTTAAATTTATTTGCACTACTGGAAAACTACCTGTTCCATGGCCAACACTTGTCACTACTTTC
ACTTATGGTGTTCAATGCTTTTCAAGATACCCAGATCATATGAAACGGCATGACTTTTTCAAGAGTGCCA
TGCCCGAAGGTTATGTACAGGAAAGAACTATATTTTTCAAAGATGACGGGAACTACAAGACACGTGCTGA
AGTCAAGTTTGAAGGTGATACCCTTGTTAATAGAATCGAGTTAAAAGGTATTGATTTTAAAGAAGATGGA
AACATTCTTGGACACAAATTGGAATACAACTATAACTCACACAATGTATACATCATGGCAGACAAACAAA
AGAATGGAATCAAAGTTAACTTCAAAATTAGACACAACATTGAAGATGGAAGCGTTCAACTAGCAGACCA
TTATCAACAAAATACTCCAATTGGCGATGGCCCTGTCCTTTTACCAGACAACCATTACCTGTCCACACAA
TCTGCCCTTTCGAAAGATCCCAACGAAAAGAGAGACCACATGGTCCTTCTTGAGTTTGTAACAGCTGCTG
GGATTACACATGGCATGGATGAACTATACAAAGTCCCGGACTATGCAGGATCCTATCCGTATGACGTTCC
AGATTACGCTGCTCAGTAAGACCCAGCTTTCTTGTACAAAGTGGTGATGGGCTGCAGGAATTCGATATCA
AGCTCGAGTCATGTAATTAGTTATGTCACGCTTACATTCACGCCCTCCCCCCACATCCGCTCTAACCGAA
AAGGAAGGAGTTAGACAACCTGAAGTCTAGGTCCCTATTTATTTTTTTATAGTTATGTTAGTATTAAGAA
CGTTATTTATATTTCAAATTTTTCTTTTTTTTCTGTACAGACGCGTGTACGCATGTAACATTATACTGAA
AACCTTGCTTGAGAAGGTTTTGGGACGCTCGAAGGCTTTAATTTGCGGCCGGTACCCAATTCGCCCTATA
GTGAGTCGTATTACGCGCGCTCACTGGCCGTCGTTTTACAACGTCGTGACTGGGAAAACCCTGGCGTTAC
CCAACTTAATCGCCTTGCAGCACATCCCCCTTTCGCCAGCTGGCGTAATAGCGAAGAGGCCCGCACCGAT
CGCCCTTCCCAACAGTTGCGCAGCCTGAATGGCGAATGG
[124 nt withheld, positions 5010-5133]
C
[91 nt withheld, positions 5135-5225]
A
[49 nt withheld, positions 5227-5275]
CCTTTGACGTTGGAGTCCACGTTCTTT
[37 nt withheld, positions 5303-5339]
ACCCTATCTCGGTCTATTCTTTTGATTTATAAGGGATTTTGCCGATTTCGGCCTATTGGTTAAAAAATGA
GCTGATTTAACAAAAATTTAACGCGAATTTTAACAAAATATTAACGCTTACAATTTCCTGATGCGGTATT
TTCTCCTTACGCATCTGTGCGGTATTTCACACCGCATATCGACCGGTCGAGGAGAACTTCTAGTATATCT
ACATACCTAATATTATTGCCTTATTAAAAATGGAATCCCAACAATTACATCAAAATCCACATTCTCTTCA
AAATCAATTGTCCTGTACTTCCTTGTTCATGTGTGTTCAAAAACGTTATATTTATAGGATAATTATACTC
TATTTCTCAACAAGTAATTGGTTGTTTGGCCGAGCGGTCTAAGGCGCCTGATTCAAGAAATATCTTGACC
GCAGTTAACTGTGGGAATACTCAGGTATCGTAAGATGCAAGAGTTCGAATCTCTTAGCAACCATTATTTT
TTTCCTCAACATAACGAGAACACACAGGGGCGCTATCGCACAGAATCAAATTCGATGACTGGAAATTTTT
TGTTAATTTCAGAGGTCGCCTGACGCATATACCTTTTTCAACTGAAAAATTGGGAGAAAAAGGAAAGGTG
AGAGCGCCGGAACCGGCTTTTCATATAGAATAGAGAAGCGTTCATGACTAAATGCTTGCATCACAATACT
TGAAGTTGACAATATTATTTAAGGACCTATTGTTTTTTCCAATAGGTGGTTAGCAATCGTCTTACTTTCT
AACTTTTCTTACCTTTTACATTTCAGCAATATATATATATATATTTCAAGGATATACCATTCTAATGTCT
GCCCCTAAGAAGATCGTCGTTTTGCCAGGTGACCACGTTGGTCAAGAAATCACAGCCGAAGCCATTAAGG
TTCTTAAAGCTATTTCTGATGTTCGTTCCAATGTCAAGTTCGATTTCGAAAATCATTTAATTGGTGGTGC
TGCTATCGATGCTACAGGTGTTCCACTTCCAGATGAGGCGCTGGAAGCCTCCAAGAAGGCTGATGCCGTT
TTGTTAGGTGCTGTGGGTGGTCCTAAATGGGGTACCGGTAGTGTTAGACCTGAACAAGGTTTACTAAAAA
TCCGTAAAGAACTTCAATTGTACGCCAACTTAAGACCATGTAACTTTGCATCCGACTCTCTTTTAGACTT
ATCTCCAATCAAGCCACAATTTGCTAAAGGTACTGACTTCGTTGTTGTCAGAGAATTAGTGGGAGGTATT
TACTTTGGTAAGAGAAAGGAAGACGATGGTGATGGTGTCGCTTGGGATAGTGAACAATACACCGTTCCAG
AAGTGCAAAGAATCACAAGAATGGCCGCTTTCATGGCCCTACAACATGAGCCACCATTGCCTATTTGGTC
CTTGGATAAAGCTAATGTTTTGGCCTCTTCAAGATTATGGAGAAAAACTGTGGAGGAAACCATCAAGAAC
GAATTCCCTACATTGAAGGTTCAACATCAATTGATTGATTCTGCCGCCATGATCCTAGTTAAGAACCCAA
CCCACCTAAATGGTATTATAATCACCAGCAACATGTTTGGTGATATCATCTCCGATGAAGCCTCCGTTAT
CCCAGGTTCCTTGGGTTTGTTGCCATCTGCGTCCTTGGCCTCTTTGCCAGACAAGAACACCGCATTTGGT
TTGTACGAACCATGCCACGGTTCTGCTCCAGATTTGCCAAAGAATAAGGTCAACCCTATCGCCACTATCT
TGTCTGCTGCAATGATGTTGAAATTGTCATTGAACTTGCCTGAAGAAGGTAAGGCCATTGAAGATGCAGT
TAAAAAGGTTTTGGATGCAGGTATCAGAACTGGTGATTTAGGTGGTTCCAACAGTACCACCGAAGTCGGT
GATGCTGTCGCCGAAGAAGTTAAGAAAATCCTTGCTTAAAAAGATTCTCTTTTTTTATGATATTTGTACA
TAAACTTTATAAATGAAATTCATAATAGAAACGACACGAAATTACAAAATGGAATATGTTCATAGGGTAG
ACGAAACTATATACGCAATCTACATACATTTATCAAGAAGGAGAAAAAGGAGGATGTAAAGGAATACAGG
TAAGCAAATTGATACTAATGGCTCAACGTGATAAGGAAAAAGAATTGCACTTTAACATTAATATTGACAA
GGAGGAGGGCACCACACAAAAAGTTAGGTGTAACAGAAAATCATGAAACTATGATTCCTAATTTATATAT
TGGAGGATTTTCTCTAAAAAAAAAAAAATACAACAAATAAAAAACACTCAATGACCTGACCATTTGATGG
AGTTTAAGTCAATACCTTCTTGAACCATTTCCCATAATGGTGAAAGTTCCCTCAAGAATTTTACTCTGTC
AGAAACGGCCTTAACGACGTAGTCGATATGGTGCACTCTCAGTACAATCTGCTCTGATGCCGCATAGTTA
AGCCAGCCCCGACACCCGCCAACACCCGCTGACGCGCCCTGACGGGCTTGTCTGCTCCCGGCATCCGCTT
ACAGACAAGCTGTGACCGTCTCCGGGAGCTGCATGTGTCAGAGGTTTTCACCGTCATCACCGAAACGCGC
GA
